Addgene plasmid #202864: Salsa-BC23-P1B11
Purpose: Expression of barcoded reporter plasmid for PRESTO-Salsa; EGFP/BC23
Depositing lab: Noah Palm. Depositing organization: Yale University. Publication: Highly multiplexed bioactivity screening reveals human and microbiota metabolome-GPCRome interactions. Chen H, Rosen CE, Gonzalez-Hernandez JA, Song D, Potempa J, Ring AM, Palm NW. Cell. 2023 Jul 6;186(14):3095-3110.e19. doi: 10.1016/j.cell.2023.05.024. Epub 2023 Jun 14. PubMed 37321219.
Backbone
  Vector backbone: pCER206
  Vector type: Mammalian Expression
Growth in bacteria
  Bacterial resistance: Ampicillin, 100 μg/mL
  Growth temperature: 37°C
  Growth strain: DH5alpha
  Copy number: High Copy
Gene/Insert
  Gene/Insert name: EGFP/BC23
  Species: Synthetic
  Insert size (bp): 730
  Promoter: Tet Response Element (TRE)
  Cloning method: Restriction Enzyme; 5′ cloning site BsrGI (not destroyed); 3′ cloning site HindIII (not destroyed)
  Sequencing primers: 5′ Custom primer (GAAGCGCGATCACATGG)
Terms and licenses: Academic/Nonprofit Terms; Industry Terms: Not Available to Industry
How to cite: Salsa-BC23-P1B11 was a gift from Noah Palm (Addgene plasmid # 202864 ; http://n2t.net/addgene:202864 ; RRID:Addgene_202864)
