[The description below was written by a language model from this plasmid's Addgene catalogue record and pLannotate feature annotations shown in this document.]
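Description:
Salsa-BC23-P1B11 is a 5.1 kb mammalian expression plasmid built on the pCER206 backbone, serving as one member of a set of barcoded reporter plasmids for the PRESTO-Salsa multiplexed GPCR bioactivity screening platform. It is propagated in E. coli as a high-copy plasmid through a ColE1/pUC-type origin and selected with ampicillin via the β-lactamase gene and its native promoter. No mammalian selection marker is annotated; the short lacI, SV40 large T antigen and aminoglycoside phosphotransferase matches are fragments, most likely backbone remnants rather than functional genes.

The payload is a synthetic insert of about 730 bp, recorded as EGFP/BC23 and cloned between BsrGI and HindIII sites, under control of a tetracycline response element. In the feature table, the tetO repeats sit centrally and appear to be flanked by divergent minimal promoters. On one side, a TRE3G-type promoter fragment drives mammalian codon-optimised EGFP. On the other, a minimal CMV promoter faces a multiple cloning site fragment, a rabbit β-globin intron, a β-globin coding fragment and the β-globin poly(A) signal. An SV40 poly(A) signal lies downstream of EGFP but is annotated on the opposite strand. The barcode itself is not annotated as a separate feature; given the cloning sites and insert size, it presumably lies at or just after the 3′ end of EGFP, so that it would be carried on the reporter transcript, though the record does not say so.

A TRE reporter is transcribed when a tetracycline-controlled transactivator is present. The stated purpose indicates that EGFP and the BC23 barcode act as the readout in this assay, with distinct barcodes presumably allowing many reporters to be pooled and distinguished by sequencing.
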