Features (pLannotate 1.2.2; 17 found; start..end, strand, type, name):
      2..55      +  CDS            lacI (fragment): lac repressor; lacI; The lac repressor binds to the lac operator to inhibit transcription in E. coli. This inhibition can be relieved by adding lactose or isopropyl-β-D-thiogalactopyranoside (IPTG).
    388..443     -  polyA_signal   β-globin poly(A) signal: rabbit β-globin polyadenylation signal (Gil and Proudfoot, 1987)
    518..640     -  CDS            HBB: HBB_COLGU - Experimental evidence at transcript level: Swiss-Prot protein existence level 2. Involved in oxygen transport from the lung to the various peripheral tissues. From Colobus guereza (Mantled guereza) (Eastern black-and-white colobus monkey).
    644..1216    -  intron         β-globin intron: intron from rabbit β-globin gene
   1312..1343    -  misc_feature   MCS (fragment): pUC18/19 multiple cloning site
   1437..1475    -  promoter       minimal CMV promoter: human cytomegalovirus (CMV) immediate early promoter
   1493..1708    -  protein_bind   tetracycline response element (fragment): contains seven copies of the tetracycline operator tetO tetracycline repressor TetR
   1708..1753    +  promoter       TRE3GV promoter (fragment): 3rd-generation Tet-responsive promoter that can be activated by binding of Tet-On® 3G, optimized for retroviral and lentiviral vectors
   1829..1856    +  misc_feature   MCS (fragment): pBluescript multiple cloning site
   1861..2580    +  CDS            EGFP: the original enhanced GFP (Yang et al., 1996) mammalian codon-optimized
   2591..2613    +  misc_feature   MCS (fragment): pBluescript multiple cloning site
   2627..2761    -  polyA_signal   SV40 poly(A) signal: SV40 polyadenylation signal
   2784..2867    -  CDS            large T antigen (fragment): large T antigen from SV40 (simian virus 40)
   2861..3091    -  CDS            str (fragment): STR_KLEPN - Protein inferred from homology: Swiss-Prot protein existence level 3. The aminoglycoside phosphotransferases achieve inactivation of their antibiotic substrates by phosphorylation. From Klebsiella pneumoniae.
   3210..3314    +  promoter       AmpR promoter: bla
   3315..4175    +  CDS            AmpR: β-lactamase; bla; confers resistance to ampicillin, carbenicillin, and related antibiotics
   4346..4934    +  rep_origin     ori: high-copy-number ColE1/pMB1/pBR322/pUC origin of replication
>Addgene plasmid #202864 | Salsa-BC23-P1B11 | addgene full sequence | sequence record 413406 | Addgene NGS Result
AGCGCCCAATACGCAAACCGCCTCTCCCCGCGCGTTGGCCGATTCATTAATGCAGTCGAGGGATCTCCAT
AAGAGAAGAGGGACAGCTATGACTGGGAGTAGTCAGGAGAGGAGGAAAAATCTGGCTAGTAAAACATGTA
AGGAAAATTTTAGGGATGTTAAAGAAAAAAATAACACAAAACAAAATATAAAAAAAATCTAACCTCAAGT
CAAGGCTTTTCTATGGAATAAGGAATGGACAGCAGGGGGCTGTTTCATATACTGATGACCTCTTTATAGC
CAACCTTTGTTCATGGCAGCCAGCATATGGGCATATGTTGCCAAACTCTAAACCAAATACTCATTCTGAT
GTTTTAAATGATTTGCCCTCCCATATGTCCTTCCGAGTGAGAGACACAAAAAATTCCAACACACTATTGC
AATGAAAATAAATTTCCTTTATTAGCCAGAAGTCAGATGCTCAAGGGGCTTCATGATGTCCCCATAATTT
TTGGCAGAGGGAAAAAGATCGATCTCAGTGGTATTTGTGAGCCAGGGCATTGGCCACACCAGCCACCACC
TTCTGATAGGCAGCCTGCACCTGAGGAGTGAATTCTTTGCCAAAATGATGAGACAGCACAACAACCAGCA
CGTTGCCCAGGAGCTGTAGGAAAGAGAAGAAGGCATGAACATGGTTAGCAGAGGGGCCCGGTTTGGACTC
AGAGTATTTTATCCTCATCTCAAACAGTGTATATCATTGTAACCATAAAGAGAAAGGCAGGATGATGACC
AGGGTGTAGTTGTTTCTACCAATAAGAATATTTCCACGCCAGCCAGAATTTATATGCAGAAATATTCTAC
CTTATCATTTAATTATAACAATTGTTCTCTAAAACTGTGCTGAAGTACAATATAATATACCCTGATTGCC
TTGAAAAAAAAGTGATTAGAGAAAGTACTTACAATCTGACAAATAAACAAAAGTGAATTTAAAAATTCGT
TACAAATGCAAGCTAAAGTTTAACGAAAAAGTTACAGAAAATGAAAAGAAAATAAGAGGAGACAATGGTT
GTCAACAGAGTAGAAAGTGAAAGAAACAAAATTATCATGAGGGTCCATGGTGATACAAGGGACATCTTCC
CATTCTAAACAACACCCTGAAAACTTTGCCCCCTCCATATAACATGAATTTTACAATAGCGAAAAAGAAA
GAACAATCAAGGGTCCCCAAACTCACCCTGAAGTTCTCAGCTCTAGAGATATCGTCGAGGCCGCGCTAGC
GTTTAAACTGTCGACCTTAATTAAGAGATCTGCTCGAGGCGCGTCAGCTGACTAGAGGATCCCCGGGTAC
CGAGCTCGAATTCGGGGCCGCGGAGGCTGGATCGGTCCCGGTGTCTTCTATGGAGGTCAAAACAGCGTGG
ATGGCGTCTCCAGGCGATCTGACGGTTCACTAAACGAGCTCTGCTTATATAGGCCTCCCACCGTACACGC
CTACCTCGACCCGGGTACCGAGCTCGACTTTCACTTTTCTCTATCACTGATAGGGAGTGGTAAACTCGAC
TTTCACTTTTCTCTATCACTGATAGGGAGTGGTAAACTCGACTTTCACTTTTCTCTATCACTGATAGGGA
GTGGTAAACTCGACTTTCACTTTTCTCTATCACTGATAGGGAGTGGTAAACTCGACTTTCACTTTTCTCT
ATCACTGATAGGGAGTGGTAAACTCGACCTATATAAGCAGAGCTCGTTTAGTGAACCGTCAGATCGCCTG
GAGACGCCATCCACGCTGTTTTGACCTCCATAGAAGACACCGGGACCGATCCAGCCTCCGCGGCCCCGAA
TTCCTGCAGCGGCCGCTCTAGAACTAGTGGATCCCCGCGGATGGTGAGCAAGGGCGAGGAGCTGTTCACC
GGGGTGGTGCCCATCCTGGTCGAGCTGGACGGCGACGTAAACGGCCACAAGTTCAGCGTGTCCGGCGAGG
GCGAGGGCGATGCCACCTACGGCAAGCTGACCCTGAAGTTCATCTGCACCACCGGCAAGCTGCCCGTGCC
CTGGCCCACCCTCGTGACCACCCTGACCTACGGCGTGCAGTGCTTCAGCCGCTACCCCGACCACATGAAG
CAGCACGACTTCTTCAAGTCCGCCATGCCCGAAGGCTACGTCCAGGAGCGCACCATCTTCTTCAAGGACG
ACGGCAACTACAAGACCCGCGCCGAGGTGAAGTTCGAGGGCGACACCCTGGTGAACCGCATCGAGCTGAA
GGGCATCGACTTCAAGGAGGACGGCAACATCCTGGGGCACAAGCTGGAGTACAACTACAACAGCCACAAC
GTCTATATCATGGCCGACAAGCAGAAGAACGGCATCAAGGTGAACTTCAAGATCCGCCACAACATCGAGG
ACGGCAGCGTGCAGCTCGCCGACCACTACCAGCAGAACACCCCCATCGGCGACGGCCCCGTGCTGCTGCC
CGACAACCACTACCTGAGCACCCAGTCCGCCCTGAGCAAAGACCCCAACGAGAAGCGCGATCACATGGTC
CTGCTGGAGTTCGTGACCGCCGCCGGGATCACTCTCGGCATGGACGAGCTGTACAAGTAACAAGGGCTAA
GAATTCGATATCAAGCTTGTCGACCTAGTTCTAGAGGATCCAGACATGATAAGATACATTGATGAGTTTG
GACAAACCACAACTAGAATGCAGTGAAAAAAATGCTTTATTTGTGAAATTTGTGATGCTATTGCTTTATT
TGTAACCATTATAAGCTGCAATAAACAAGTTAACAACAACAATTGCATTCATTTTATGTTTCAGGTTCAG
GGGGAGGTGTGGGAGGTTTTTTAAAGCAAGTAAAACCTCTACAAATGTGGTATGGCTGATTATGATCCTG
CAAGCCTCGTCGTCCTGGCCGGACCACGCTATCTGTGCAAGGTCCCCGGCCCCGGACGCGCGCTCCATGA
GCAGAGCGCCCGCCGCCGAGGCGAAGACTCGGGCGGCGCCCTGCCCGTCCCACCAGGTCAACAGGCGGTA
ACCGGCCTCTTCATCGGGAATGCGCGCGACCTTCAGCATCGCCGGCATGTCCCCCTGGCGGACGGGAAGT
ATCCAGCTCGACCAAGCTGGCCGCGTCGAGTGAAGACGAAAGGGCCTCGTGATACGCCTATTTTTATAGG
TTAATGTCATGATAATAATGGTTTCTTAGACGTCAGGTGGCACTTTTCGGGGAAATGTGCGCGGAACCCC
TATTTGTTTATTTTTCTAAATACATTCAAATATGTATCCGCTCATGAGACAATAACCCTGATAAATGCTT
CAATAATATTGAAAAAGGAAGAGTATGAGTATTCAACATTTCCGTGTCGCCCTTATTCCCTTTTTTGCGG
CATTTTGCCTTCCTGTTTTTGCTCACCCAGAAACGCTGGTGAAAGTAAAAGATGCTGAAGATCAGTTGGG
TGCACGAGTGGGTTACATCGAACTGGATCTCAACAGCGGTAAGATCCTTGAGAGTTTTCGCCCCGAAGAA
CGTTTTCCAATGATGAGCACTTTTAAAGTTCTGCTATGTGGCGCGGTATTATCCCGTGTTGACGCCGGGC
AAGAGCAACTCGGTCGCCGCATACACTATTCTCAGAATGACTTGGTTGAGTACTCACCAGTCACAGAAAA
GCATCTTACGGATGGCATGACAGTAAGAGAATTATGCAGTGCTGCCATAACCATGAGTGATAACACTGCG
GCCAACTTACTTCTGACAACGATCGGAGGACCGAAGGAGCTAACCGCTTTTTTGCACAACATGGGGGATC
ATGTAACTCGCCTTGATCGTTGGGAACCGGAGCTGAATGAAGCCATACCAAACGACGAGCGTGACACCAC
GATGCCTGTAGCAATGGCAACAACGTTGCGCAAACTATTAACTGGCGAACTACTTACTCTAGCTTCCCGG
CAACAATTAATAGACTGGATGGAGGCGGATAAAGTTGCAGGACCACTTCTGCGCTCGGCCCTTCCGGCTG
GCTGGTTTATTGCTGATAAATCTGGAGCCGGTGAGCGTGGGTCTCGCGGTATCATTGCAGCACTGGGGCC
AGATGGTAAGCCCTCCCGTATCGTAGTTATCTACACGACGGGGAGTCAGGCAACTATGGATGAACGAAAT
AGACAGATCGCTGAGATAGGTGCCTCACTGATTAAGCATTGGTAACTGTCAGACCAAGTTTACTCATATA
TACTTTAGATTGATTTAAAACTTCATTTTTAATTTAAAAGGATCTAGGTGAAGATCCTTTTTGATAATCT
CATGACCAAAATCCCTTAACGTGAGTTTTCGTTCCACTGAGCGTCAGACCCCGTAGAAAAGATCAAAGGA
TCTTCTTGAGATCCTTTTTTTCTGCGCGTAATCTGCTGCTTGCAAACAAAAAAACCACCGCTACCAGCGG
TGGTTTGTTTGCCGGATCAAGAGCTACCAACTCTTTTTCCGAAGGTAACTGGCTTCAGCAGAGCGCAGAT
ACCAAATACTGTTCTTCTAGTGTAGCCGTAGTTAGGCCACCACTTCAAGAACTCTGTAGCACCGCCTACA
TACCTCGCTCTGCTAATCCTGTTACCAGTGGCTGCTGCCAGTGGCGATAAGTCGTGTCTTACCGGGTTGG
ACTCAAGACGATAGTTACCGGATAAGGCGCAGCGGTCGGGCTGAACGGGGGGTTCGTGCACACAGCCCAG
CTTGGAGCGAACGACCTACACCGAACTGAGATACCTACAGCGTGAGCTATGAGAAAGCGCCACGCTTCCC
GAAGGGAGAAAGGCGGACAGGTATCCGGTAAGCGGCAGGGTCGGAACAGGAGAGCGCACGAGGGAGCTTC
CAGGGGGAAACGCCTGGTATCTTTATAGTCCTGTCGGGTTTCGCCACCTCTGACTTGAGCGTCGATTTTT
GTGATGCTCGTCAGGGGGGCGGAGCCTATGGAAAAACGCCAGCAACGCGGCCTTTTTACGGTTCCTGGCC
TTTTGCTGGCCTTTTGCTCACATGTTCTTTCCTGCGTTATCCCCTGATTCTGTGGATAACCGTATTACCG
CCTTTGAGTGAGCTGATACCGCTCGCCGCAGCCGAACGACCGAGCGCAGCGAGTCAGTGAGCGAGGAAGC
GGAAG
