>Addgene plasmid #202864 | Salsa-BC23-P1B11 | depositor partial sequence | sequence record 393737 | BC23
CAAGGGCTAA
